Addgene plasmid #144500: TFORF3024
Purpose: Lentiviral vector for overexpressing transcription factor ORFs with unique 24-bp barcodes. Barcodes facilitate identification of transcription factors in pooled screens.
Depositing lab: Feng Zhang. Depositing organization: Broad Institute. Publication: A transcription factor atlas of directed differentiation. Joung J, Ma S, Tay T, Geiger-Schuller KR, Kirchgatterer PC, Verdine VK, Guo B, Arias-Garcia MA, Allen WE, Singh A, Kuksenko O, Abudayyeh OO, Gootenberg JS, Fu Z, Macrae RK, Buenrostro JD, Regev A, Zhang F. Cell. 2023 Jan 5;186(1):209-229.e26. doi: 10.1016/j.cell.2022.11.026. PubMed 36608654.
Backbone
  Vector backbone: pLX_TRC317
  Backbone manufacturer: Broad Institute Genetic Perturbation Platform
  Backbone size w/o insert (bp): 8264
  Vector type: Mammalian Expression, Lentiviral
  Selectable markers: Puromycin
Growth in bacteria
  Bacterial resistance: Ampicillin, 100 μg/mL
  Growth temperature: 37°C
  Growth strain: NEB Stable
  Copy number: High Copy
Gene/Insert
  Gene/Insert name: HEY2
  Species: H. sapiens (human)
  Insert size (bp): 1217
  Entrez Gene: HEY2 (a.k.a. CHF1, GRIDLOCK, GRL, HERP1, HESR2, HRT2, bHLHb32)
  Promoter: EF1a
  Tag / fusion protein: V5 (C terminal on insert)
  Cloning method: Gateway Cloning
  Sequencing primers: 5′ GGGTGGAGACTGAAGTTAGGCCAG; 3′ CACATAGCGTAAAAGGAGCAACATAG
Resource information
  A portion of this plasmid was derived from a plasmid made by: Broad Institute Genetic Perturbation Platform
Terms and licenses: Academic/Nonprofit Terms; Industry Terms: Not Available to Industry
Depositor comments: NM_012259.2 Please test multiple small colonies in case of plasmid recombination. To make this collection available in a timely manner, a portion of this collection was not fully sequenced by Addgene. If an Addgene verified full plasmid sequence is not available, please contact us prior to placing an order to request the full sequence.
How to cite: TFORF3024 was a gift from Feng Zhang (Addgene plasmid # 144500 ; http://n2t.net/addgene:144500 ; RRID:Addgene_144500)
