[The description below was written by a language model from this plasmid's Addgene catalogue record and pLannotate feature annotations shown in this document.]
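Description:
TFORF3024 is a third-generation-style, self-inactivating lentiviral expression plasmid built on the pLX_TRC317 backbone, and it belongs to a barcoded library of human transcription factor open reading frames. It is propagated in E. coli through a high-copy ColE1/pUC-type origin with ampicillin selection (AmpR under its own bla promoter). It also carries an f1 origin and remnants of a lac/lacZα cloning region flanked by T7 and T3 promoters. The depositor notes that the plasmid can recombine in bacteria, as is common for LTR-containing vectors.

The viral genome is driven by an RSV promoter fused to a truncated HIV-1 5' LTR. This is followed by the Ψ packaging signal, a gag fragment, the RRE for Rev-dependent nuclear export, a cPPT/CTS, and a ΔU3 3' LTR with a downstream SV40 poly(A) signal. Within this unit, an SV40 early promoter/origin drives puromycin N-acetyltransferase so that transduced mammalian cells can be selected. A separate EF-1α promoter drives the payload, human HEY2 (the record cites NM_012259.2), a bHLH transcriptional repressor that acts downstream of Notch signalling. The ORF was inserted by Gateway cloning and sits between attB1 and attB2 sites, with a C-terminal V5 epitope tag following attB2 for detection. A WPRE downstream enhances transcript expression.

According to the catalogue entry, each library member carries a unique 24-bp barcode that identifies its transcription factor in pooled overexpression screens. The barcode is not annotated in the feature table, so its position is not stated. The construct is intended for stable HEY2 overexpression, for example in directed-differentiation screens.
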