Features (pLannotate 1.2.2; 34 found; start..end, strand, type, name):
      5..231     +  promoter       RSV promoter: Rous sarcoma virus enhancer/promoter
    232..412     +  LTR            5' LTR (truncated): truncated 5' long terminal repeat (LTR) from HIV-1
    459..584     +  misc_feature   HIV-1 Ψ: packaging signal of human immunodeficiency virus type 1
    568..931     +  CDS            HIV-1 gag (fragment): gag protein from human immunodeficiency virus 1; gag
   1077..1310    +  misc_feature   RRE: The Rev response element (RRE) of HIV-1 allows for Rev-dependent mRNA export from the nucleus to the cytoplasm.
   1687..1713    +  CDS            Rev (fragment): human immunodeficiency virus 1 (HIV-1) Rev protein; rev; enhances nuclear export of unspliced and incompletely spliced viral mRNAs
   1720..1743    +  promoter       SV40 promoter (fragment): SV40 early promoter
   1744..1815    +  promoter       SV40 promoter (fragment): SV40 enhancer and early promoter
   1839..1974    +  rep_origin     SV40 ori: SV40 origin of replication
   2020..2616    +  CDS            PuroR (fragment): puromycin N-acetyltransferase; pac from Streptomyces; confers resistance to puromycin
   2665..2782    +  misc_feature   cPPT/CTS: central polypurine tract and central termination sequence of HIV-1
   2847..2913    +  CDS            small t antigen (fragment): SV40 (simian virus 40) small t antigen
   2920..4098    +  promoter       EF-1α promoter: strong constitutive promoter for human elongation factor EF-1α
   4119..4136    +  protein_bind   attB1 (fragment): mutant version of attB; core recombination site for the Gateway® BP reaction BP Clonase™
   4142..5152    +  CDS            HEY2: HEY2_HUMAN - Also known as BHLHB32, CHF1, GRL, HERP, HERP1, HRT2. Experimental evidence at protein level: Swiss-Prot protein existence level 1. Downstream effector of Notch signaling which may be required for cardiovascular development. Transcriptional repressor which binds preferentially to the canonical E box sequence 5'-CACGTG-3'. Represses transcription by the cardiac transcriptional activators GATA4 and GATA6. From Homo sapiens (Human).
   5154..5178    -  protein_bind   attB2: mutant version of attB; recombination site for the Gateway® BP reaction BP Clonase™
   5186..5227    +  CDS            V5 tag: epitope tag from simian virus 5
   5243..5296    +  promoter       U6 promoter (fragment): RNA polymerase III promoter for human U6 snRNA
   5338..5926    +  misc_feature   WPRE: woodchuck hepatitis virus posttranscriptional regulatory element
   5977..5996    +  misc_feature   cPPT/CTS (fragment): central polypurine tract and central termination sequence of HIV-1
   5998..6231    +  LTR            3' LTR (ΔU3): self-inactivating 3' long terminal repeat (LTR) from HIV-1
   6309..6430    +  polyA_signal   SV40 poly(A) signal: SV40 polyadenylation signal
   6470..6605    +  rep_origin     SV40 ori: SV40 origin of replication
   6626..6644    -  promoter       T7 promoter: promoter for bacteriophage T7 RNA polymerase
   6652..6807    +  CDS            lacZα (fragment): LacZα fragment of β-galactosidase; lacZ fragment
   6812..7240    +  rep_origin     f1 ori (sequence partly withheld): f1 bacteriophage origin of replication; arrow indicates direction of (+) strand synthesis
   7293..7397    +  promoter       AmpR promoter: bla
   7398..8258    +  CDS            AmpR: β-lactamase; bla; confers resistance to ampicillin, carbenicillin, and related antibiotics
   8429..9017    +  rep_origin     ori: high-copy-number ColE1/pMB1/pBR322/pUC origin of replication
   9200..9292    +  CDS            lacI (fragment): lac repressor; lacI; The lac repressor binds to the lac operator to inhibit transcription in E. coli. This inhibition can be relieved by adding lactose or isopropyl-β-D-thiogalactopyranoside (IPTG).
   9305..9326    +  protein_bind   CAP binding site: CAP binding activates transcription in the presence of cAMP. E. coli catabolite activator protein
   9341..9371    +  promoter       lac promoter: promoter for the E. coli lac operon
   9379..9395    +  protein_bind   lac operator: The lac repressor binds to the lac operator to inhibit transcription in E. coli. This inhibition can be relieved by adding lactose or isopropyl-β-D-thiogalactopyranoside (IPTG). lac repressor encoded by lacI
   9440..9458    +  promoter       T3 promoter: promoter for bacteriophage T3 RNA polymerase
>Addgene plasmid #144500 | TFORF3024 | addgene full sequence | sequence record 407369 | Addgene NGS Result
TTAATGTAGTCTTATGCAATACTCTTGTAGTCTTGCAACATGGTAACGATGAGTTAGCAACATGCCTTAC
AAGGAGAGAAAAAGCACCGTGCATGCCGATTGGTGGAAGTAAGGTGGTACGATCGTGCCTTATTAGGAAG
GCAACAGACGGGTCTGACATGGATTGGACGAACCACTGAATTGCCGCATTGCAGAGATATTGTATTTAAG
TGCCTAGCTCGATACATAAACGGGTCTCTCTGGTTAGACCAGATCTGAGCCTGGGAGCTCTCTGGCTAAC
TAGGGAACCCACTGCTTAAGCCTCAATAAAGCTTGCCTTGAGTGCTTCAAGTAGTGTGTGCCCGTCTGTT
GTGTGACTCTGGTAACTAGAGATCCCTCAGACCCTTTTAGTCAGTGTGGAAAATCTCTAGCAGTGGCGCC
CGAACAGGGACTTGAAAGCGAAAGGGAAACCAGAGGAGCTCTCTCGACGCAGGACTCGGCTTGCTGAAGC
GCGCACGGCAAGAGGCGAGGGGCGGCGACTGGTGAGTACGCCAAAAATTTTGACTAGCGGAGGCTAGAAG
GAGAGAGATGGGTGCGAGAGCGTCAGTATTAAGCGGGGGAGAATTAGATCGCGATGGGAAAAAATTCGGT
TAAGGCCAGGGGGAAAGAAAAAATATAAATTAAAACATATAGTATGGGCAAGCAGGGAGCTAGAACGATT
CGCAGTTAATCCTGGCCTGTTAGAAACATCAGAAGGCTGTAGACAAATACTGGGACAGCTACAACCATCC
CTTCAGACAGGATCAGAAGAACTTAGATCATTATATAATACAGTAGCAACCCTCTATTGTGTGCATCAAA
GGATAGAGATAAAAGACACCAAGGAAGCTTTAGACAAGATAGAGGAAGAGCAAAACAAAAGTAAGACCAC
CGCACAGCAAGCGGCCGCTGATCTTCAGACCTGGAGGAGGAGATATGAGGGACAATTGGAGAAGTGAATT
ATATAAATATAAAGTAGTAAAAATTGAACCATTAGGAGTAGCACCCACCAAGGCAAAGAGAAGAGTGGTG
CAGAGAGAAAAAAGAGCAGTGGGAATAGGAGCTTTGTTCCTTGGGTTCTTGGGAGCAGCAGGAAGCACTA
TGGGCGCAGCGTCAATGACGCTGACGGTACAGGCCAGACAATTATTGTCTGGTATAGTGCAGCAGCAGAA
CAATTTGCTGAGGGCTATTGAGGCGCAACAGCATCTGTTGCAACTCACAGTCTGGGGCATCAAGCAGCTC
CAGGCAAGAATCCTGGCTGTGGAAAGATACCTAAAGGATCAACAGCTCCTGGGGATTTGGGGTTGCTCTG
GAAAACTCATTTGCACCACTGCTGTGCCTTGGAATGCTAGTTGGAGTAATAAATCTCTGGAACAGATTTG
GAATCACACGACCTGGATGGAGTGGGACAGAGAAATTAACAATTACACAAGCTTAATACACTCCTTAATT
GAAGAATCGCAAAACCAGCAAGAAAAGAATGAACAAGAATTATTGGAATTAGATAAATGGGCAAGTTTGT
GGAATTGGTTTAACATAACAAATTGGCTGTGGTATATAAAATTATTCATAATGATAGTAGGAGGCTTGGT
AGGTTTAAGAATAGTTTTTGCTGTACTTTCTATAGTGAATAGAGTTAGGCAGGGATATTCACCATTATCG
TTTCAGACCCACCTCCCAACCCCGAGGGGACCCATGCATTGCATCTCAATTAGTCAGCAACCAGGTGTGG
AAAGTCCCCAGGCTCCCCAGCAGGCAGAAGTATGCAAAGCATGCGTCTCAATTAGTCAGCAACCATAGTC
CCGCCCCTAACTCCGCCCATCCCGCCCCTAACTCCGCCCAGTTCCGCCCATTCTCCGCCCCATGGCTGAC
TAATTTTTTTTATTTATGCAGAGGCCGAGGCCGCCTCGGCCTCTGAGCTATTCCAGAAGTAGTGAGGAGG
CTTTTTTGGAGGCCTAGGCTTTTGCAAAAAGCTTTCTAGAGGTACCACCGGAGCTTACCATGACCGAGTA
CAAGCCCACGGTGCGCCTCGCCACCCGCGACGACGTCCCCAGGGCCGTACGCACCCTCGCCGCCGCGTTC
GCCGACTACCCCGCCACGCGCCACACCGTCGATCCGGACCGCCACATCGAGCGGGTCACCGAGCTGCAAG
AACTCTTCCTCACGCGCGTCGGGCTCGACATCGGCAAGGTGTGGGTCGCGGACGACGGCGCCGCCGTGGC
GGTCTGGACCACGCCGGAGAGCGTCGAAGCGGGGGCGGTGTTCGCCGAGATCGGCCCGCGCATGGCCGAG
TTGAGCGGTTCCCGGCTGGCCGCGCAGCAACAGATGGAAGGCCTCCTGGCGCCGCACCGGCCCAAGGAGC
CCGCGTGGTTCCTGGCCACCGTCGGCGTCTCGCCCGACCACCAGGGCAAGGGTCTGGGCAGCGCCGTCGT
GCTCCCCGGAGTGGAGGCGGCCGAGCGCGCCGGGGTGCCCGCCTTCCTGGAGACCTCCGCGCCCCGCAAC
CTCCCCTTCTACGAGCGGCTCGGCTTCACCGTCACCGCCGACGTCGAGGTGCCCGAAGGACCGCGCACCT
GGTGCATGACCCGCAAGCCCGGTGCCAGTTAACGAATTCTAGATCTTGAGACAAATGGCAGTATTCATCC
ACAATTTTAAAAGAAAAGGGGGGATTGGGGGGTACAGTGCAGGGGAAAGAATAGTAGACATAATAGCAAC
AGACATACAAACTAAAGAATTACAAAAACAAATTACAAAAATTCAAAATTTTCGGGTTTATTACAGGGAC
AGCAGAGATCCACTTTGGCGCCGGCTCGAGGCCTGCAGGTGCAAAGATGGATAAAGTTTTAAACAGAGAG
GAATCTTTGCAGCTAATGGACCTTCTAGGTCTTGAAAGGAGTGGGAATTGGCTCCGGTGCCCGTCAGTGG
GCAGAGCGCACATCGCCCACAGTCCCCGAGAAGTTGGGGGGAGGGGTCGGCAATTGAACCGGTGCCTAGA
GAAGGTGGCGCGGGGTAAACTGGGAAAGTGATGTCGTGTACTGGCTCCGCCTTTTTCCCGAGGGTGGGGG
AGAACCGTATATAAGTGCAGTAGTCGCCGTGAACGTTCTTTTTCGCAACGGGTTTGCCGCCAGAACACAG
GTAAGTGCCGTGTGTGGTTCCCGCGGGCCTGGCCTCTTTACGGGTTATGGCCCTTGCGTGCCTTGAATTA
CTTCCACCTGGCTGCAGTACGTGATTCTTGATCCCGAGCTTCGGGTTGGAAGTGGGTGGGAGAGTTCGAG
GCCTTGCGCTTAAGGAGCCCCTTCGCCTCGTGCTTGAGTTGAGGCCTGGCCTGGGCGCTGGGGCCGCCGC
GTGCGAATCTGGTGGCACCTTCGCGCCTGTCTCGCTGCTTTCGATAAGTCTCTAGCCATTTAAAATTTTT
GATGACCTGCTGCGACGCTTTTTTTCTGGCAAGATAGTCTTGTAAATGCGGGCCAAGATCTGCACACTGG
TATTTCGGTTTTTGGGGCCGCGGGCGGCGACGGGGCCCGTGCGTCCCAGCGCACATGTTCGGCGAGGCGG
GGCCTGCGAGCGCGGCCACCGAGAATCGGACGGGGGTAGTCTCAAGCTGGCCGGCCTGCTCTGGTGCCTG
GCCTCGCGCCGCCGTGTATCGCCCCGCCCTGGGCGGCAAGGCTGGCCCGGTCGGCACCAGTTGCGTGAGC
GGAAAGATGGCCGCTTCCCGGCCCTGCTGCAGGGAGCTCAAAATGGAGGACGCGGCGCTCGGGAGAGCGG
GCGGGTGAGTCACCCACACAAAGGAAAAGGGCCTTTCCGTCCTCAGCCGTCGCTTCATGTGACTCCACGG
AGTACCGGGCGCCGTCCAGGCACCTCGATTAGTTCTCGAGCTTTTGGAGTACGTCGTCTTTAGGTTGGGG
GGAGGGGTTTTATGCGATGGAGTTTCCCCACACTGAGTGGGTGGAGACTGAAGTTAGGCCAGCTTGGCAC
TTGATGTAATTCTCCTTGGAATTTGCCCTTTTTGAGTTTGGATCTTGGTTCATTCTCAAGCCTCAGACAG
TGGTTCAAAGTTTTTTTCTTCCATTTCAGGTGTCGTGAGGCTAGCATCGATTGATCAACAAGTTTGTACA
AAAAAGTTGGCATGAAGCGCCCCTGCGAGGAGACGACCTCCGAGAGCGACATGGACGAGACCATCGACGT
GGGGAGCGAGAACAATTACTCGGGGCAAAGTACTAGCTCTGTGATTAGATTGAATTCTCCAACAACAACA
TCTCAGATTATGGCAAGAAAGAAAAGGAGAGGGATTATAGAGAAAAGGCGTCGGGATCGGATAAATAACA
GTTTATCTGAGTTGAGAAGACTTGTGCCAACTGCTTTTGAAAAACAAGGATCTGCAAAGTTAGAAAAAGC
TGAAATATTGCAAATGACAGTGGATCATTTGAAGATGCTTCAGGCAACAGGGGGTAAAGGCTACTTTGAC
GCACACGCTCTTGCCATGGACTTCATGAGCATAGGATTCCGAGAGTGCCTAACAGAAGTTGCGCGGTACC
TGAGCTCCGTGGAAGGCCTGGACTCCTCGGATCCGCTGCGGGTGCGGCTTGTGTCTCATCTCAGCACTTG
CGCCACCCAGCGGGAGGCGGCGGCCATGACATCCTCCATGGCCCACCACCATCATCCGCTCCACCCGCAT
CACTGGGCCGCCGCCTTCCACCACCTGCCCGCAGCCCTGCTCCAGCCCAACGGCCTCCATGCCTCAGAGT
CAACCCCTTGTCGCCTCTCCACAACTTCAGAAGTGCCTCCTGCCCACGGCTCTGCTCTCCTCACGGCCAC
GTTTGCCCATGCGGATTCAGCCCTCCGAATGCCATCCACGGGCAGCGTCGCCCCCTGCGTGCCACCTCTC
TCCACCTCTCTCTTGTCCCTCTCTGCCACCGTCCACGCCGCAGCCGCAGCAGCCACCGCGGCTGCACACA
GCTTCCCTCTGTCCTTCGCGGGGGCATTCCCCATGCTTCCCCCAAACGCAGCAGCAGCAGTGGCCGCGGC
CACAGCCATCAGCCCGCCCTTGTCAGTATCAGCCACGTCCAGTCCTCAGCAGACCAGCAGTGGAACAAAC
AATAAACCTTACCGACCCTGGGGGACAGAAGTTGGAGCTTTTTACCCAACTTTCTTGTACAAAGTGGTTG
ATATCGGTAAGCCTATCCCTAACCCTCTCCTCGGTCTCGATTCTACGTAGTAATGAACTAGTCCGTAACT
TGAAAGTATTTCGATTTCTTGGCTTTATATATCTTGTGGAAAGGACGAGCAGCCAAAGCAAGGATGCCCG
GAACGCGTTAAGTCGACAATCAACCTCTGGATTACAAAATTTGTGAAAGATTGACTGGTATTCTTAACTA
TGTTGCTCCTTTTACGCTATGTGGATACGCTGCTTTAATGCCTTTGTATCATGCTATTGCTTCCCGTATG
GCTTTCATTTTCTCCTCCTTGTATAAATCCTGGTTGCTGTCTCTTTATGAGGAGTTGTGGCCCGTTGTCA
GGCAACGTGGCGTGGTGTGCACTGTGTTTGCTGACGCAACCCCCACTGGTTGGGGCATTGCCACCACCTG
TCAGCTCCTTTCCGGGACTTTCGCTTTCCCCCTCCCTATTGCCACGGCGGAACTCATCGCCGCCTGCCTT
GCCCGCTGCTGGACAGGGGCTCGGCTGTTGGGCACTGACAATTCCGTGGTGTTGTCGGGGAAATCATCGT
CCTTTCCTTGGCTGCTCGCCTGTGTTGCCACCTGGATTCTGCGCGGGACGTCCTTCTGCTACGTCCCTTC
GGCCCTCAATCCAGCGGACCTTCCTTCCCGCGGCCTGCTGCCGGCTCTGCGGCCTCTTCCGCGTCTTCGC
CTTCGCCCTCAGACGAGTCGGATCTCCCTTTGGGCCGCCTCCCCGCGTCGACTTTAAGACCAATGACTTA
CAAGGCAGCTGTAGATCTTAGCCACTTTTTAAAAGAAAAGGGGGGACTGGAAGGGCTAATTCACTCCCAA
CGAAGACAAGATCTGCTTTTTGCTTGTACTGGGTCTCTCTGGTTAGACCAGATCTGAGCCTGGGAGCTCT
CTGGCTAACTAGGGAACCCACTGCTTAAGCCTCAATAAAGCTTGCCTTGAGTGCTTCAAGTAGTGTGTGC
CCGTCTGTTGTGTGACTCTGGTAACTAGAGATCCCTCAGACCCTTTTAGTCAGTGTGGAAAATCTCTAGC
AGTACGTATAGTAGTTCATGTCATCTTATTATTCAGTATTTATAACTTGCAAAGAAATGAATATCAGAGA
GTGAGAGGAACTTGTTTATTGCAGCTTATAATGGTTACAAATAAAGCAATAGCATCACAAATTTCACAAA
TAAAGCATTTTTTTCACTGCATTCTAGTTGTGGTTTGTCCAAACTCATCAATGTATCTTATCATGTCTGG
CTCTAGCTATCCCGCCCCTAACTCCGCCCATCCCGCCCCTAACTCCGCCCAGTTCCGCCCATTCTCCGCC
CCATGGCTGACTAATTTTTTTTATTTATGCAGAGGCCGAGGCCGCCTCGGCCTCTGAGCTATTCCAGAAG
TAGTGAGGAGGCTTTTTTGGAGGCCTAGGGACGTACCCAATTCGCCCTATAGTGAGTCGTATTACGCGCG
CTCACTGGCCGTCGTTTTACAACGTCGTGACTGGGAAAACCCTGGCGTTACCCAACTTAATCGCCTTGCA
GCACATCCCCCTTTCGCCAGCTGGCGTAATAGCGAAGAGGCCCGCACCGATCGCCCTTCCCAACAGTTGC
GCAGCCTGAATGGCGAATGGG
[124 nt withheld, positions 6812-6935]
C
[91 nt withheld, positions 6937-7027]
A
[49 nt withheld, positions 7029-7077]
CCTTTGACGTTGGAGTCCACGTTCTTT
[37 nt withheld, positions 7105-7141]
ACCCTATCTCGGTCTATTCTTTTGATTTATAAGGGATTTTGCCGATTTCGGCCTATTGGTTAAAAAATGA
GCTGATTTAACAAAAATTTAACGCGAATTTTAACAAAATATTAACGCTTACAATTTAGGTGGCACTTTTC
GGGGAAATGTGCGCGGAACCCCTATTTGTTTATTTTTCTAAATACATTCAAATATGTATCCGCTCATGAG
ACAATAACCCTGATAAATGCTTCAATAATATTGAAAAAGGAAGAGTATGAGTATTCAACATTTCCGTGTC
GCCCTTATTCCCTTTTTTGCGGCATTTTGCCTTCCTGTTTTTGCTCACCCAGAAACGCTGGTGAAAGTAA
AAGATGCTGAAGATCAGTTGGGTGCACGAGTGGGTTACATCGAACTGGATCTCAACAGCGGTAAGATCCT
TGAGAGTTTTCGCCCCGAAGAACGTTTTCCAATGATGAGCACTTTTAAAGTTCTGCTATGTGGCGCGGTA
TTATCCCGTATTGACGCCGGGCAAGAGCAACTCGGTCGCCGCATACACTATTCTCAGAATGACTTGGTTG
AGTACTCACCAGTCACAGAAAAGCATCTTACGGATGGCATGACAGTAAGAGAATTATGCAGTGCTGCCAT
AACCATGAGTGATAACACTGCGGCCAACTTACTTCTGACAACGATCGGAGGACCGAAGGAGCTAACCGCT
TTTTTGCACAACATGGGGGATCATGTAACTCGCCTTGATCGTTGGGAACCGGAGCTGAATGAAGCCATAC
CAAACGACGAGCGTGACACCACGATGCCTGTAGCAATGGCAACAACGTTGCGCAAACTATTAACTGGCGA
ACTACTTACTCTAGCTTCCCGGCAACAATTAATAGACTGGATGGAGGCGGATAAAGTTGCAGGACCACTT
CTGCGCTCGGCCCTTCCGGCTGGCTGGTTTATTGCTGATAAATCTGGAGCCGGTGAGCGTGGGTCTCGCG
GTATCATTGCAGCACTGGGGCCAGATGGTAAGCCCTCCCGTATCGTAGTTATCTACACGACGGGGAGTCA
GGCAACTATGGATGAACGAAATAGACAGATCGCTGAGATAGGTGCCTCACTGATTAAGCATTGGTAACTG
TCAGACCAAGTTTACTCATATATACTTTAGATTGATTTAAAACTTCATTTTTAATTTAAAAGGATCTAGG
TGAAGATCCTTTTTGATAATCTCATGACCAAAATCCCTTAACGTGAGTTTTCGTTCCACTGAGCGTCAGA
CCCCGTAGAAAAGATCAAAGGATCTTCTTGAGATCCTTTTTTTCTGCGCGTAATCTGCTGCTTGCAAACA
AAAAAACCACCGCTACCAGCGGTGGTTTGTTTGCCGGATCAAGAGCTACCAACTCTTTTTCCGAAGGTAA
CTGGCTTCAGCAGAGCGCAGATACCAAATACTGTTCTTCTAGTGTAGCCGTAGTTAGGCCACCACTTCAA
GAACTCTGTAGCACCGCCTACATACCTCGCTCTGCTAATCCTGTTACCAGTGGCTGCTGCCAGTGGCGAT
AAGTCGTGTCTTACCGGGTTGGACTCAAGACGATAGTTACCGGATAAGGCGCAGCGGTCGGGCTGAACGG
GGGGTTCGTGCACACAGCCCAGCTTGGAGCGAACGACCTACACCGAACTGAGATACCTACAGCGTGAGCT
ATGAGAAAGCGCCACGCTTCCCGAAGGGAGAAAGGCGGACAGGTATCCGGTAAGCGGCAGGGTCGGAACA
GGAGAGCGCACGAGGGAGCTTCCAGGGGGAAACGCCTGGTATCTTTATAGTCCTGTCGGGTTTCGCCACC
TCTGACTTGAGCGTCGATTTTTGTGATGCTCGTCAGGGGGGCGGAGCCTATGGAAAAACGCCAGCAACGC
GGCCTTTTTACGGTTCCTGGCCTTTTGCTGGCCTTTTGCTCACATGTTCTTTCCTGCGTTATCCCCTGAT
TCTGTGGATAACCGTATTACCGCCTTTGAGTGAGCTGATACCGCTCGCCGCAGCCGAACGACCGAGCGCA
GCGAGTCAGTGAGCGAGGAAGCGGAAGAGCGCCCAATACGCAAACCGCCTCTCCCCGCGCGTTGGCCGAT
TCATTAATGCAGCTGGCACGACAGGTTTCCCGACTGGAAAGCGGGCAGTGAGCGCAACGCAATTAATGTG
AGTTAGCTCACTCATTAGGCACCCCAGGCTTTACACTTTATGCTTCCGGCTCGTATGTTGTGTGGAATTG
TGAGCGGATAACAATTTCACACAGGAAACAGCTATGACCATGATTACGCCAAGCGCGCAATTAACCCTCA
CTAAAGGGAACAAAAGCTGGAGCTGCAAGC
