>Addgene plasmid #144500 | TFORF3024 | depositor partial sequence | sequence record 285615 | Insert
ATCGATTGATCAACAAGTTTGTACAAAAAAGTTGGCATGAAGCGCCCCTGCGAGGAGACGACCTCCGAGA
GCGACATGGACGAGACCATCGACGTGGGGAGCGAGAACAATTACTCGGGGCAAAGTACTAGCTCTGTGAT
TAGATTGAATTCTCCAACAACAACATCTCAGATTATGGCAAGAAAGAAAAGGAGAGGGATTATAGAGAAA
AGGCGTCGGGATCGGATAAATAACAGTTTATCTGAGTTGAGAAGACTTGTGCCAACTGCTTTTGAAAAAC
AAGGATCTGCAAAGTTAGAAAAAGCTGAAATATTGCAAATGACAGTGGATCATTTGAAGATGCTTCAGGC
AACAGGGGGTAAAGGCTACTTTGACGCACACGCTCTTGCCATGGACTTCATGAGCATAGGATTCCGAGAG
TGCCTAACAGAAGTTGCGCGGTACCTGAGCTCCGTGGAAGGCCTGGACTCCTCGGATCCGCTGCGGGTGC
GGCTTGTGTCTCATCTCAGCACTTGCGCCACCCAGCGGGAGGCGGCGGCCATGACATCCTCCATGGCCCA
CCACCATCATCCGCTCCACCCGCATCACTGGGCCGCCGCCTTCCACCACCTGCCCGCAGCCCTGCTCCAG
CCCAACGGCCTCCATGCCTCAGAGTCAACCCCTTGTCGCCTCTCCACAACTTCAGAAGTGCCTCCTGCCC
ACGGCTCTGCTCTCCTCACGGCCACGTTTGCCCATGCGGATTCAGCCCTCCGAATGCCATCCACGGGCAG
CGTCGCCCCCTGCGTGCCACCTCTCTCCACCTCTCTCTTGTCCCTCTCTGCCACCGTCCACGCCGCAGCC
GCAGCAGCCACCGCGGCTGCACACAGCTTCCCTCTGTCCTTCGCGGGGGCATTCCCCATGCTTCCCCCAA
ACGCAGCAGCAGCAGTGGCCGCGGCCACAGCCATCAGCCCGCCCTTGTCAGTATCAGCCACGTCCAGTCC
TCAGCAGACCAGCAGTGGAACAAACAATAAACCTTACCGACCCTGGGGGACAGAAGTTGGAGCTTTTTAC
CCAACTTTCTTGTACAAAGTGGTTGATATCGGTAAGCCTATCCCTAACCCTCTCCTCGGTCTCGATTCTA
CGTAGTAATGAACTAGTCCGTAACTTGAAAGTATTTCGATTTCTTGGCTTTATATATCTTGTGGAAAGGA
CGAGCAGCCAAAGCAAGGATGCCCGGA
