>Addgene plasmid #144500 | TFORF3024 | depositor partial sequence | sequence record 285616 | Barcode
GCAGCCAAAGCAAGGATGCCCGGA
